Addgene plasmid #43554: III-CATT
Depositing lab: Chad Cowan & Kiran Musunuru. Depositing organization: Harvard University. Publication: A TALEN Genome-Editing System for Generating Human Stem Cell-Based Disease Models. Ding Q, Lee YK, Schaefer EA, Peters DT, Veres A, Kim K, Kuperwasser N, Motola DL, Meissner TB, Hendriks WT, Trevisan M, Gupta RM, Moisan A, Banks E, Friesen M, Schinzel RT, Xia F, Tang A, Xia Y, Figueroa E, Wann A, Ahfeldt T, Daheron L, Zhang F, Rubin LL, Peng LF, Chung RT, Musunuru K, Cowan CA. Cell Stem Cell. 2012 Dec 12. pii: S1934-5909(12)00645-5. doi: 10.1016/j.stem.2012.11.011. PubMed 23246482.
Backbone
  Vector backbone: pCRII-TOPO
  Backbone manufacturer: Invitrogen
  Backbone size w/o insert (bp): 3973
  Vector type: Bacterial Cloning
Growth in bacteria
  Bacterial resistance: Ampicillin and Kanamycin, 100 & 50 μg/mL
  Growth temperature: 37°C
  Growth strain: Top10
  Copy number: High Copy
Gene/Insert
  Gene/Insert name: III-CATT
  Species: Synthetic
  Insert size (bp): 426
  Cloning method: TOPO Cloning
  Sequencing primers: 5′ T7; 3′ M13-rev
Terms and licenses: Academic/Nonprofit Terms; Industry Terms: Not Available to Industry
How to cite: III-CATT was a gift from Chad Cowan & Kiran Musunuru (Addgene plasmid # 43554 ; http://n2t.net/addgene:43554 ; RRID:Addgene_43554)
