[The description below was written by a language model from this plasmid's Addgene catalogue record.]
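Description:
III-CATT is a bacterial cloning plasmid built on the commercial pCRII-TOPO backbone (about 4.0 kb without insert), into which a 426 bp synthetic fragment was placed by TOPO cloning. It is maintained at high copy number in E. coli and is recorded as conferring resistance to both ampicillin and kanamycin, consistent with the dual-marker design of this backbone. The listed sequencing primers, T7 on one side and M13 reverse on the other, indicate that the insert sits in the standard TOPO cloning site flanked by those priming sites. No feature table is provided, so the origin of replication and other backbone elements are not itemised in the record.

The insert is described only by its name and as synthetic. The associated publication reports a TALEN genome-editing system for generating human stem cell-based disease models, so the plasmid most plausibly belongs to a library of pre-assembled TAL effector repeat modules used to build custom TALEN DNA-binding domains. On that reading, "CATT" would denote the four target bases recognised by the encoded repeats, and "III" the position of this block within the ordered assembly. The insert size fits roughly four TAL repeats, but the record does not state any of this explicitly, so it remains an inference. The plasmid carries no stated eukaryotic promoter, nuclease domain, tag or reporter, and the vector type is given purely as bacterial cloning. It therefore appears to serve as a storage and source plasmid from which the module is taken for assembly into a final TALEN expression vector, not as a construct used directly in cells.
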