>Addgene plasmid #43554 | III-CATT | depositor partial sequence | sequence record 58819 | III-CATT sequence 426 bps
CGTCTCGGCTCACCCCAGAGCAGGTCGTGGCGATCGCAAGCCACGACGGAGGAAAGCAAGCCTTGGAAAC
AGTACAGAGGCTGTTGCCTGTGCTGTGCCAAGCGCACGGACTCACCCCAGAGCAGGTCGTGGCAATCGCC
TCCAACATTGGCGGGAAACAGGCACTCGAGACTGTCCAGCGCCTGCTTCCCGTGCTGTGCCAAGCGCACG
GCCTCACCCCAGAGCAGGTCGTGGCCATTGCCTCGAATGGAGGGGGCAAACAGGCGTTGGAAACCGTACA
ACGATTGCTGCCGGTGCTGTGCCAAGCGCACGGATTAACCCCAGAGCAGGTCGTGGCCATTGCCTCGAAT
GGAGGGGGCAAACAGGCGTTGGAAACCGTACAACGATTGCTGCCGGTGCTGTGCCAAGCGCACGGACTCA
GAGACG
