>Addgene plasmid #43554 | III-CATT | addgene partial sequence | sequence record 61602 | M13-F20 5'-TGTAAAACGACGGCCAGT-3'
TTGGGCGATTGGGCCCTCTAGATGCATGCTCGAGCGGCCGCCAGTGTGATGGATATCTGCAGAATTCGCC
CTTCGTCCTAGCGCGTCTCGGCTCACCCCAGAGCAGGTCGTGGCGATCGCAAGCCACGACGGAGGAAAGC
AAGCCTTGGAAACAGTACAGAGGCTGTTGCCTGTGCTGTGCCAAGCGCACGGACTCACCCCAGAGCAGGT
CGTGGCAATCGCCTCCAACATTGGCGGGAAACAGGCACTCGAGACTGTCCAGCGCCTGCTTCCCGTGCTG
TGCCAAGCGCACGGCCTCACCCCAGAGCAGGTCGTGGCCATTGCCTCGAATGGAGGGGGCAAACAGGCGT
TGGAAACCGTACAACGATTGCTGCCGGTGCTGTGCCAAGCGCACGGATTAACCCCAGAGCAGGTCGTGGC
CATTGCCTCGAATGGAGGGGGCAAACAGGCGTTGGAAACCGTACAACGATTGCTGCCGGTGCTGTGCCAA
GCGCACGGACTCAGAGACGTGGGCACAGGAAAGAAGGGCGAATTCCAGCACACTGGCGGCCGTTACTAGT
GGATCCGAGCTCGGTACCAAGCTTGATGCATAGCTTGAGTATTCTATAGTGTCACCTAAATAGCTTGGCG
TAATCATGGTCATAGCTGTTTCCTGTGTGAAATTGTTATCCGCTCACAATTCCACACAACATACGAGCCG
GAAGCATAAAGTGTAAAGCCTGGGGTGCCTAATGAGTGAGCTAACTCACATTAATTGCGTTGCGCTCACT
GCCCGCTTTCCAGTCGGGAAACCTGTCGTGCCAGCTGCATTAATGAATCGGCCAACGCGCGGGGAGAGGC
GGTTTGCGTATTGGGCGCTCTTCCGCTTCCTCGCTCACTGACTCGCTGCGCTCGGTCGTTCGGCTGCGGC
GAGCGGTATCAGCTCACTCAAA
